Addgene plasmid #54446: LI B-C 6xHIS
Depositing lab: Martin Parniske. Depositing organization: Ludwig-Maximilians-Universitaet Muenchen (LMU). Publication: A modular plasmid assembly kit for multigene expression, gene silencing and silencing rescue in plants. Binder A, Lambert J, Morbitzer R, Popp C, Ott T, Lahaye T, Parniske M. PLoS One. 2014 Feb 13;9(2):e88218. doi: 10.1371/journal.pone.0088218. eCollection 2014. PubMed 24551083.
Backbone
  Vector backbone: pUC57(Gent)
  Backbone manufacturer: Parniske lab
  Vector type: cloning vector
Growth in bacteria
  Bacterial resistance: Gentamicin, 10 μg/mL
  Growth temperature: 37°C
  Growth strain: DH5alpha
  Copy number: High Copy
Gene/Insert
  Gene/Insert name: polyhistidine (6x) tag
  Species: Synthetic
  Cloning method: Unknown
  Sequencing primers: 5′ M13-F20; 3′ M13Rev
Terms and licenses: Academic/Nonprofit Terms; Industry Terms: Not Available to Industry
How to cite: LI B-C 6xHIS was a gift from Martin Parniske (Addgene plasmid # 54446 ; http://n2t.net/addgene:54446 ; RRID:Addgene_54446)
