[The description below was written by a language model from this plasmid's Addgene catalogue record and pLannotate feature annotations shown in this document.]
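Description:
LI B-C 6xHIS is a small (about 2.5 kb) bacterial cloning vector that serves as a level I ("LI") module in a modular plasmid assembly kit designed for multigene expression, gene silencing and silencing rescue in plants. It is built on pUC57(Gent), a pUC57 derivative made in the depositing lab in which selection is by gentamicin. The feature table shows the aacC1 aminoglycoside acetyltransferase gene, spanning the numbering origin of the circular sequence, downstream of a class 1 integron Pc promoter. Replication in E. coli relies on the high-copy ColE1/pUC origin, consistent with the high copy number recorded. Short remnants of rop, the pBR322 bom region and lacI are also annotated as backbone fragments.

The payload is a synthetic six-histidine affinity tag, annotated as an 18-nt coding segment. It sits within the pUC cloning region, flanked on one side by a lacZα fragment and on the other by the lac operator, lac promoter and CAP binding site, and it can be sequenced with standard M13 forward and reverse primers. The "B-C" in the name presumably denotes the position the module occupies in the kit's ordered assembly scheme, but the record does not define these positions, and no type IIS restriction sites or fusion overhangs are annotated. The plasmid has no plant promoter, terminator or plant selection marker of its own. It is therefore a donor part rather than an expression vector, supplying a His tag that can be combined with other modules into higher-level constructs so that the encoded protein can be detected or purified by metal affinity.
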