Features (pLannotate 1.2.2; 11 found; start..end, strand, type, name):
    493..528     +  CDS            rop (fragment): Rop protein, which maintains plasmids at low copy number; rop
    630..729     +  misc_feature   bom (fragment): basis of mobility region from pBR322
    735..892     -  CDS            lacZα (fragment): LacZα fragment of β-galactosidase; lacZ fragment
    955..972     +  CDS            7xHis (fragment): 6xHis affinity tag
   1075..1091    -  protein_bind   lac operator: The lac repressor binds to the lac operator to inhibit transcription in E. coli. This inhibition can be relieved by adding lactose or isopropyl-β-D-thiogalactopyranoside (IPTG). lac repressor encoded by lacI
   1099..1129    -  promoter       lac promoter: promoter for the E. coli lac operon
   1144..1165    -  protein_bind   CAP binding site: CAP binding activates transcription in the presence of cAMP. E. coli catabolite activator protein
   1178..1270    -  CDS            lacI (fragment): lac repressor; lacI; The lac repressor binds to the lac operator to inhibit transcription in E. coli. This inhibition can be relieved by adding lactose or isopropyl-β-D-thiogalactopyranoside (IPTG).
   1453..2041    -  rep_origin     ori: high-copy-number ColE1/pMB1/pBR322/pUC origin of replication
   2156..2184    +  promoter       Pc promoter: intI1 (promoter lies within the coding sequence); class 1 integron promoter
   2373..376     +  CDS            aacC1 (across the origin): AACC1_PSEAI - Experimental evidence at protein level: Swiss-Prot protein existence level 1. Responsible for gentamicin resistance and has a limited substrate range. From Pseudomonas aeruginosa.
>Addgene plasmid #54446 | LI B-C 6xHIS | depositor full sequence | sequence record 84664 | Full Sequence
CGACGTAGCCACCTACTCCCAACATCAGCCGGACTCCGATTACCTCGGGAACTTGCTCCGTAGTAAGACA
TTCATCGCGCTTGCTGCCTTCGACCAAGAAGCGGTTGTTGGCGCTCTCGCGGCTTACGTTCTGCCCAGGT
TTGAGCAGCCGCGTAGTGAGATCTATATCTATGATCTCGCAGTCTCCGGCGAGCACCGGAGGCAGGGCAT
TGCCACCGCGCTCATCAATCTCCTCAAGCATGAGGCCAACGCGCTTGGTGCTTATGTGATCTACGTGCAA
GCAGATTACGGTGACGATCCCGCAGTGGCTCTCTATACAAAGTTGGGCATACGGGAAGAAGTGATGCACT
TTGATATCGACCCAAGTACCGCCACCTAACAATTCGTTCAAGCCGAGATCGGCTTCCCGGCCGCGGAGTT
GTTCGGTAAATTGTCACAACGCCGCTCATGACATTAACCTATAAAAATAGGCGTATCACGAGGCCCTTTT
GTCTCGCGCGTTTCGGTGATGACGGTGAAAACCTCTGACACATGCAGCTCCCGGAGAAGGTCACAGCTTG
TCTGTAAGCGGATGCCGGGAGCAGACAAGCCCGTCAGGGCGCGTCAGCGGGTGTTGGCGGGTGTCGGGGC
TGGCTTAACTATGCGGCATCAGAGCAGATTGTACTGAGAGTGCACCATATGCGGTGTGAAATACCGCACA
GATGCGTAAGGAGAAAATACCGCATCAGGCGCCATTCGCCATTCAGGCTGCGCAACTGTTGGGAAGGGCG
ATCGGTGCGGGCCTCTTCGCTATTACGCCAGCTGGCGAAAGGGGGATGTGCTGCAAGGCGATTAAGTTGG
GTAACGCCAGGGTTTTCCCAGTCACGACGTTGTAAAACGACGGCCAGTGAATTCGAGCTCGGTACCTCGC
GAATGCATCTAGATATCGGATCCCATGGTCTCATCTGAACAATGCATCACCATCACCATCACGGCGGCAG
CGGCGGATCCAGCACCAGAGACCGGGCCCGTCGACTGCAGAGGCCTGCATGCAAGCTTGGCGTAATCATG
GTCATAGCTGTTTCCTGTGTGAAATTGTTATCCGCTCACAATTCCACACAACATACGAGCCGGAAGCATA
AAGTGTAAAGCCTGGGGTGCCTAATGAGTGAGCTAACTCACATTAATTGCGTTGCGCTCACTGCCCGCTT
TCCAGTCGGGAAACCTGTCGTGCCAGCTGCATTAATGAATCGGCCAACGCGCGGGGAGAGGCGGTTTGCG
TATTGGGCGCTCTTCCGCTTCCTCGCTCACTGACTCGCTGCGCTCGGTCGTTCGGCTGCGGCGAGCGGTA
TCAGCTCACTCAAAGGCGGTAATACGGTTATCCACAGAATCAGGGGATAACGCAGGAAAGAACATGTGAG
CAAAAGGCCAGCAAAAGGCCAGGAACCGTAAAAAGGCCGCGTTGCTGGCGTTTTTCCATAGGCTCCGCCC
CCCTGACGAGCATCACAAAAATCGACGCTCAAGTCAGAGGTGGCGAAACCCGACAGGACTATAAAGATAC
CAGGCGTTTCCCCCTGGAAGCTCCCTCGTGCGCTCTCCTGTTCCGACCCTGCCGCTTACCGGATACCTGT
CCGCCTTTCTCCCTTCGGGAAGCGTGGCGCTTTCTCATAGCTCACGCTGTAGGTATCTCAGTTCGGTGTA
GGTCGTTCGCTCCAAGCTGGGCTGTGTGCACGAACCCCCCGTTCAGCCCGACCGCTGCGCCTTATCCGGT
AACTATCGTCTTGAGTCCAACCCGGTAAGACACGACTTATCGCCACTGGCAGCAGCCACTGGTAACAGGA
TTAGCAGAGCGAGGTATGTAGGCGGTGCTACAGAGTTCTTGAAGTGGTGGCCTAACTACGGCTACACTAG
AAGAACAGTATTTGGTATCTGCGCTCTGCTGAAGCCAGTTACCTTCGGAAAAAGAGTTGGTAGCTCTTGA
TCCGGCAAACAAACCACCGCTGGTAGCGGTGGTTTTTTTGTTTGCAAGCAGCAGATTACGCGCAGAAAAA
AAGGATCTCAAGAAGATCCTTTGATCTTTTCTACGGGGTCTGACGCTCAGTGGAACGAAAACTCACGTTA
AGGGATTTTGGTCATGAGGCGCACACCGTGGAAACGGATGAAGGCACGAACCCAGTTGACATAAGCCTGT
TCGGTTCGTAAACTGTAATGCAAGTAGCGTATGCGCTCACGCAACTGGTCCAGAACCTTGACCGAACGCA
GCGGTGGTAACGGCGCAGTGGCGGTTTTCATGGCTTGTTATGACTGTTTTTTTGTACAGTCTATGCCTCG
GGCATCCAAGCAGCAAGCGCGTTACGCCGTGGGTCGATGTTTGATGTTATGGAGCAGCAACGATGTTACG
CAGCAGCAACGATGTTACGCAGCAGGGCAGTCGCCCTAAAACAAAGTTAGGTGGCTCAAGTATGGGCATC
ATTCGCACATGTAGGCTCGGCCCTGACCAAGTCAAATCCATGCGGGCTGCTCTTGATCTTTTCGGTCGTG
AGTTCGG
