>Addgene plasmid #54446 | LI B-C 6xHIS | addgene partial sequence | sequence record 90132 | M13pUC-Fwd 5'-CCCAGTCACGACGTTGTAAAACG-3'
CATCTAGATATCGGATCCCATGGTCTCATCTGAACAATGCATCACCATCACCATCACGGCGGCAGCGGCG
GATCCAGCACCAGAGACCGGGCCCGTCGACTGCAGAGGCCTGCATGCAAGCTTGGCGTAATCATGGTCAT
AGCTGTTTCCTGTGTGAAATTGTTATCCGCTCACAATTCCACACAACATACGAGCCGGAAGCATAAAGTG
TAAAGCCTGGGGTGCCTAATGAGTGAGCTAACTCACATTAATTGCGTTGCGCTCACTGCCCGCTTTCCAG
TCGGGAAACCTGTCGTGCCAGCTGCATTAATGAATCGGCCAACGCGCGGGGAGAGGCGGTTTGCGTATTG
GGCGCTCTTCCGCTTCCTCGCTCACTGACTCGCTGCGCTCGGTCGTTCGGCTGCGGCGAGCGGTATCAGC
TCACTCAAAGGCGGTAATACGGTTATCCACAGAATCAGGGGATAACGCAGGAAAGAACATGTGAGCAAAA
GGCCAGCAAAAGGCCAGGAACCGTAAAAAGGCCGCGTTGCTGGCGTTTTTCCATAGGCTCCGCCCCCCTG
ACGAGCATCACAAAAATCGACGCTCAAGTCAGAGGTGGCGAAACCCGACAGGACTATAAAGATACCAGGC
GTTTCCCCCTGGAAGCTCCCTCGTGCGCTCTCCTGTTCCGACCCTGCCGCTTACCGGATACCTGTCCGCC
TTTCTCCCTTCGGGAAGCGTGGCGCTTTCTCATAGCTCACGCTGTAGGTATCTCAGTTCGGTGTAGGTCG
TTCGCTCCAAGCTGGGCTGTGTGCACGAACCCCCCGTTCAGCCCGACCGCTGCGCCTTATCCGGTAACTA
TCGTCTTGAGTCCAACCCGGTAAGACACGACTTATCGCCACTGGCAGCAGCCACTGGTAACAGGATTAGC
AGAGCGAGGTATGTAGGCGGTGCTACA
