>Addgene plasmid #54446 | LI B-C 6xHIS | addgene partial sequence | sequence record 90133 | M13pUC-Rev 5'-AGCGGATAACAATTTCACACAGG-3'
AGCTTGCATGCAGGCCTCTGCAGTCGACGGGCCCGGTCTCTGGTGCTGGATCCGCCGCTGCCGCCGTGAT
GGTGATGGTGATGCATTGTTCAGATGAGACCATGGGATCCGATATCTAGATGCATTCGCGAGGTACCGAG
CTCGAATTCACTGGCCGTCGTTTTACAACGTCGTGACTGGGAAAACCCTGGCGTTACCCAACTTAATCGC
CTTGCAGCACATCCCCCTTTCGCCAGCTGGCGTAATAGCGAAGAGGCCCGCACCGATCGCCCTTCCCAAC
AGTTGCGCAGCCTGAATGGCGAATGGCGCCTGATGCGGTATTTTCTCCTTACGCATCTGTGCGGTATTTC
ACACCGCATATGGTGCACTCTCAGTACAATCTGCTCTGATGCCGCATAGTTAAGCCAGCCCCGACACCCG
CCAACACCCGCTGACGCGCCCTGACGGGCTTGTCTGCTCCCGGCATCCGCTTACAGACAAGCTGTGACCT
TCTCCGGGAGCTGCATGTGTCAGAGGTTTTCACCGTCATCACCGAAACGCGCGAGACAAAAGGGCCTCGT
GATACGCCTATTTTTATAGGTTAATGTCATGAGCGGCGTTGTGACAATTTACCGAACAACTCCGCGGCCG
GGAAGCCGATCTCGGCTTGAACGAATTGTTAGGTGGCGGTACTTGGGTCGATATCAAAGTGCATCACTTC
TTCCCGTATGCCCAACTTTGTATAGAGAGCCACTGCGGGATCGTCACCGTAATCTGCTTGCACGTAGATC
ACATAAGCACCAAGCGCGTTGGCCTCATGCTTGAGGAGATTGATGAGCGCGGTGGCAATGCCCTGCCTCC
GGTGCTC
